Addgene plasmid #207590: pJS109
Purpose: GFP-ABBA expression
Depositing lab: Colin Kleanthous. Depositing organization: University of Oxford. Publication: Tunable force transduction through the Escherichia coli cell envelope. Williams-Jones DP, Webby MN, Press CE, Gradon JM, Armstrong SR, Szczepaniak J, Kleanthous C. Proc Natl Acad Sci U S A. 2023 Nov 21;120(47):e2306707120. doi: 10.1073/pnas.2306707120. Epub 2023 Nov 16. PubMed 37972066.
Backbone
  Vector backbone: pBAD24
  Vector type: Bacterial Expression
Growth in bacteria
  Bacterial resistance: Ampicillin, 100 μg/mL
  Growth temperature: 37°C
  Growth strain: DH5alpha
  Copy number: Unknown
Gene/Insert
  Gene/Insert name: GFP-ABBA
  Species: E. coli
  Insert size (bp): 1791
  Cloning method: Ligation Independent Cloning
Terms and licenses: Academic/Nonprofit Terms; Industry Terms: Not Available to Industry
How to cite: pJS109 was a gift from Colin Kleanthous (Addgene plasmid # 207590 ; http://n2t.net/addgene:207590 ; RRID:Addgene_207590)
