[The description below was written by a language model from this plasmid's Addgene catalogue record and pLannotate feature annotations shown in this document.]
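Description:
pJS109 is a bacterial expression plasmid of about 6.3 kb built on the pBAD24 backbone for arabinose-controlled production of a fusion protein called GFP-ABBA in Escherichia coli. It replicates from a ColE1/pMB1-type origin and is selected with ampicillin through the bla β-lactamase gene and its own promoter. An M13 phage origin is also annotated, which in principle allows single-stranded DNA production. Short fragments annotated as bom, rop, the tetracycline resistance gene and its promoter, and an RSF-like origin appear to be pBR322-derived backbone remnants rather than functional parts.

Expression is driven by the araBAD promoter, with the divergently transcribed araC regulator supplied on the same plasmid, so transcription is induced by L-arabinose and can be titrated by inducer concentration. Downstream of the promoter, the 1,791 bp insert opens with GFPmut2, a rapidly maturing green fluorescent protein. This is followed by a short stretch matched to the T7 gene 10 leader, which probably serves as a linker here, and then by sequence annotated as fragments of tonB. One fragment matches the E. coli protein and an overlapping one matches a Klebsiella homologue by similarity. The last roughly 300 bp of the insert carry no annotation, and the record does not define what "ABBA" stands for. The name may indicate a chimeric or domain-swapped arrangement, but this is not stated. Transcription ends at the rrnB T1 and T2 terminators.

Given the TonB content and the associated work on force transduction across the E. coli cell envelope, the plasmid is most likely used to express a fluorescently tagged TonB-derived protein at tunable levels for imaging or functional studies.
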