Features (pLannotate 1.2.2; 20 found; start..end, strand, type, name):
      1..93      +  rep_origin     RSF ori (fragment): Plasmids containing the RSF 1030 origin of replication can be propagated in E. coli cells that contain additional plasmids with compatible origins.
     98..149     -  misc_feature   bom (fragment): basis of mobility region from pBR322
    265..304     -  CDS            rop (fragment): Rop protein, which maintains plasmids at low copy number; rop
    305..490     -  CDS            TcR (fragment): tetracycline efflux protein; tet; confers resistance to tetracycline
    500..518     +  promoter       tet promoter (fragment): E. coli promoter for tetracycline efflux protein gene
    608..1486    -  CDS            araC: L-arabinose regulatory protein; araC
   1513..1797    +  promoter       araBAD promoter: araBAD; promoter of the L-arabinose operon of E. coli; the araC regulatory gene is transcribed in the opposite direction (Guzman et al., 1995)
   1834..1854    +  misc_feature   MCS (fragment): pUC18/19 multiple cloning site
   1855..2568    +  CDS            GFPmut2: GFPmut2 is a basic (constitutively fluorescent) green fluorescent protein published in 1996, derived from Aequorea victoria. It is reported to be a very rapidly-maturing weak dimer.
   2569..2598    +  CDS            T7 tag (gene 10 leader) (fragment): leader peptide from bacteriophage T7 gene 10 promotes efficient translation in E. coli
   2653..3024    +  CDS            tonB (fragment): TONB_ECOLI - Also known as exbA. Experimental evidence at protein level: Swiss-Prot protein existence level 1. Interacts with outer membrane receptor proteins that carry out high-affinity binding and energy dependent uptake into the periplasmic space of specific substrates such as cobalamin, and various iron compounds (such as iron dicitrate, enterochelin, aerobactin, etc.). In the absence of TonB these receptors bind their substrates but do not carry out active transport. TonB also interacts with some colicins and is involved in the energy-dependent, irreversible steps of bacteriophages phi 8
   3010..3348    +  CDS            tonB (fragment): TONB_KLEPN - Protein inferred from homology: Swiss-Prot protein existence level 3. Interacts with outer membrane receptor proteins that carry out high-affinity binding and energy dependent uptake into the periplasmic space of specific substrates. It could act to transduce energy from the cytoplasmic membrane to specific energy-requiring processes in the outer membrane, resulting in the release into the periplasm of ligands bound by these outer membrane proteins (By similarity). From Klebsiella pneumoniae.
   3645..3669    +  misc_feature   MCS (fragment): pUC18/19 multiple cloning site
   3753..3868    +  ncRNA          5S rRNA: Accession: RF00001 - 5S ribosomal RNA
   3872..3958    +  terminator     rrnB T1 terminator: Escherichia coli rrnB; transcription terminator T1 from the E. coli rrnB gene
   4050..4077    +  terminator     rrnB T2 terminator: transcription terminator T2 from the E. coli rrnB gene
   4096..4187    +  promoter       AmpR promoter: bla
   4188..5048    +  CDS            AmpR: β-lactamase; bla; confers resistance to ampicillin, carbenicillin, and related antibiotics
   5090..5470    +  rep_origin     M13 ori (sequence partly withheld): M13 bacteriophage origin of replication; arrow indicates direction of (+) strand synthesis
   5656..6244    +  rep_origin     ori: high-copy-number ColE1/pMB1/pBR322/pUC origin of replication
>Addgene plasmid #207590 | pJS109 | addgene full sequence | sequence record 414341 | Addgene NGS Result
TGGATAACCGTATTACCGCCTTTGAGTGAGCTGATACCGCTCGCCGCAGCCGAACGACCGAGCGCAGCGA
GTCAGTGAGCGAGGAAGCGGAAGAGCGCCTGATGCGGTATTTTCTCCTTACGCATCTGTGCGGTATTTCA
CACCGCATAGGGTCATGGCTGCGCCCCGACACCCGCCAACACCCGCTGACGCGCCCTGACGGGCTTGTCT
GCTCCCGGCATCCGCTTACAGACAAGCTGTGACCGTCTCCGGGAGCTGCATGTGTCAGAGGTTTTCACCG
TCATCACCGAAACGCGCGAGGCAGAAGGAGATGGCGCCCAACAGTCCCCCGGCCACGGGGCCTGCCACCA
TACCCACGCCGAAACAAGCGCTCATGAGCCCGAAGTGGCGAGCCCGATCTTCCCCATCGGTGATGTCGGC
GATATAGGCGCCAGCAACCGCACCTGTGGCGCCGGTGATGCCGGCCACGATGCGTCCGGCGTAGAGGATC
TGCTCATGTTTGACAGCTTATCATCGATGCATAATGTGCCTGTCAAATGGACGAAGCAGGGATTCTGCAA
ACCCTATGCTACTCCGTCAAGCCGTCAATTGTCTGATTCGTTACCAATTATGACAACTTGACGGCTACAT
CATTCACTTTTTCTTCACAACCGGCACGGAACTCGCTCGGGCTGGCCCCGGTGCATTTTTTAAATACCCG
CGAGAAATAGAGTTGATCGTCAAAACCAACATTGCGACCGACGGTGGCGATAGGCATCCGGGTGGTGCTC
AAAAGCAGCTTCGCCTGGCTGATACGTTGGTCCTCGCGCCAGCTTAAGACGCTAATCCCTAACTGCTGGC
GGAAAAGATGTGACAGACGCGACGGCGACAAGCAAACATGCTGTGCGACGCTGGCGATATCAAAATTGCT
GTCTGCCAGGTGATCGCTGATGTACTGACAAGCCTCGCGTACCCGATTATCCATCGGTGGATGGAGCGAC
TCGTTAATCGCTTCCATGCGCCGCAGTAACAATTGCTCAAGCAGATTTATCGCCAGCAGCTCCGAATAGC
GCCCTTCCCCTTGCCCGGCGTTAATGATTTGCCCAAACAGGTCGCTGAAATGCGGCTGGTGCGCTTCATC
CGGGCGAAAGAACCCCGTATTGGCAAATATTGACGGCCAGTTAAGCCATTCATGCCAGTAGGCGCGCGGA
CGAAAGTAAACCCACTGGTGATACCATTCGCGAGCCTCCGGATGACGACCGTAGTGATGAATCTCTCCTG
GCGGGAACAGCAAAATATCACCCGGTCGGCAAACAAATTCTCGTCCCTGATTTTTCACCACCCCCTGACC
GCGAATGGTGAGATTGAGAATATAACCTTTCATTCCCAGCGGTCGGTCGATAAAAAAATCGAGATAACCG
TTGGCCTCAATCGGCGTTAAACCCGCCACCAGATGGGCATTAAACGAGTATCCCGGCAGCAGGGGATCAT
TTTGCGCTTCAGCCATACTTTTCATACTCCCGCCATTCAGAGAAGAAACCAATTGTCCATATTGCATCAG
ACATTGCCGTCACTGCGTCTTTTACTGGCTCTTCTCGCTAACCAAACCGGTAACCCCGCTTATTAAAAGC
ATTCTGTAACAAAGCGGGACCAAAGCCATGACAAAAACGCGTAACAAAAGTGTCTATAATCACGGCAGAA
AAGTCCACATTGATTATTTGCACGGCGTCACACTTTGCTATGCCATAGCATTTTTATCCATAAGATTAGC
GGATCCTACCTGACGCTTTTTATCGCAACTCTCTACTGTTTCTCCATACCCGTTTTTTTGGGCTAGCAGG
AGGAATTCACCATGGTACCCGGGGATCCTCTAGAATGAGTAAAGGAGAAGAACTTTTCACTGGAGTTGTC
CCAATTCTTGTTGAATTAGATGGTGATGTTAATGGGCACAAATTTTCTGTCAGTGGAGAGGGTGAAGGTG
ATGCAACATACGGAAAACTTACCCTTAAATTTATTTGCACTACTGGAAAACTACCTGTTCCATGGCCAAC
ACTTGTCACTACTTTCGCGTATGGTCTTCAATGCTTTGCGAGATACCCAGATCATATGAAACAGCATGAC
TTTTTCAAGAGTGCCATGCCCGAAGGTTATGTACAGGAAAGAACTATATTTTTCAAAGATGACGGGAACT
ACAAGACACGTGCTGAAGTCAAGTTTGAAGGTGATACCCTTGTTAATAGAATCGAGTTAAAAGGTATTGA
TTTTAAAGAAGATGGAAACATTCTTGGACACAAATTGGAATACAACTATAACTCACACAATGTATACATC
ATGGCAGACAAACAAAAGAATGGAATCAAAGTTAACTTCAAAATTAGACACAACATTGAAGATGGAAGCG
TTCAACTAGCAGACCATTATCAACAAAATACTCCAATTGGCGATGGCCCTGTCCTTTTACCAGACAACCA
TTACCTGTCCACACAATCTGCCCTTTCGAAAGATCCCAACGAAAAGAGAGACCACATGGTCCTTCTTGAG
TTTGTAACAGCTGCTGGGATTACACATGGCATGGATGAACTATACAAAGCTAGCATGACTGGTGGACAGC
AAATGGGTCGCGGATCCGTGTCAAAGGCAACCGAACAAAACGACAAGCTCAAGCGGGCGATAATTATTTC
AGCAGTGCTGCATGTCATCTTATTTGCGGCGCTGATCTGGAGTTCGTTCGATGAGAATATAGAAGCTTCA
GCCGGAGGCGGCTCTGTCACGATGGTTACGCCTGCTGATCTCGAACCGCCACAAGCCGTTCAGCCGCCAC
CGGAGCCGGTGGTAGAGCCAGAACCGGAACCTGAGCCGATCCCCGAACCGCCAAAAGAAGCACCGGTGGT
CATTGAAAAGCCGAAGCCGAAACCTAAGCCAAAACCGAAGCCGGTGAAAAAGGTACAGGAGCAGCCAAAA
CGCGATGTCAAACCCGTAGAGTCGCGTCCGGCATCACCGTTTGAAAATACGGCACCGGCACGCCTGACAT
CAAGTACAGCAACGATTTCTGTCACGATGGTTACGCCTGCTGATCTCGAACCGCCACAAGCCGTTCAGCC
GCCACCGGAGCCGGTGGTAGAGCCAGAACCGGAACCTGAGCCGATCCCCGAACCGCCAAAAGAAGCACCG
GTGGTCATTGAAAAGCCGAAGCCGAAACCTAAGCCAAAACCGAAGCCGGTGAAAAAGGTACAGGAGCAGC
CAAAACGCGATGTCAAACCCGTAGAGTCGCGTCCGGCATCACCGTTTGAAAATACGGCACCGGCACGCCT
GACATCAAGTACAGCAACGGGGGGAGGGGCGAAAGGGAACAATGCTTCGCCTGCCGGGAGTGGTAATACT
AAAAACAATGGCGCATCAGGGGCCGATATCAATAACTATGCCGGGCAGATTAAATCTGCTATCGAAAGTA
AGTTCTATGACGCATCGTCCTATGCAGGCAAAACCTGTACGCTGCGCATAAAACTGGCACCCGATGGTAT
GTTACTGGATATCAAACCTGAAGGTGGCGATCCCGCACTTTGTCAGGCTGCGTTGGCAGCAGCTAAACTT
GCGAAGATCCCGAAACCACCAAGCCAGGCAGTATATGAAGTGTTCAAAAACGCGCCATTGGACTTCAAAC
CGTAAGTCGACCTGCAGGCATGCAAGCTTGGCTGTTTTGGCGGATGAGAGAAGATTTTCAGCCTGATACA
GATTAAATCAGAACGCAGAAGCGGTCTGATAAAACAGAATTTGCCTGGCGGCAGTAGCGCGGTGGTCCCA
CCTGACCCCATGCCGAACTCAGAAGTGAAACGCCGTAGCGCCGATGGTAGTGTGGGGTCTCCCCATGCGA
GAGTAGGGAACTGCCAGGCATCAAATAAAACGAAAGGCTCAGTCGAAAGACTGGGCCTTTCGTTTTATCT
GTTGTTTGTCGGTGAACGCTCTCCTGAGTAGGACAAATCCGCCGGGAGCGGATTTGAACGTTGCGAAGCA
ACGGCCCGGAGGGTGGCGGGCAGGACGCCCGCCATAAACTGCCAGGCATCAAATTAAGCAGAAGGCCATC
CTGACGGATGGCCTTTTTGCGTTTCTACAAACTCTTTTGTTTATTTTTCTAAATACATTCAAATATGTAT
CCGCTCATGAGACAATAACCCTGATAAATGCTTCAATAATATTGAAAAAGGAAGAGTATGAGTATTCAAC
ATTTCCGTGTCGCCCTTATTCCCTTTTTTGCGGCATTTTGCCTTCCTGTTTTTGCTCACCCAGAAACGCT
GGTGAAAGTAAAAGATGCTGAAGATCAGTTGGGTGCACGAGTGGGTTACATCGAACTGGATCTCAACAGC
GGTAAGATCCTTGAGAGTTTTCGCCCCGAAGAACGTTTTCCAATGATGAGCACTTTTAAAGTTCTGCTAT
GTGGCGCGGTATTATCCCGTGTTGACGCCGGGCAAGAGCAACTCGGTCGCCGCATACACTATTCTCAGAA
TGACTTGGTTGAGTACTCACCAGTCACAGAAAAGCATCTTACGGATGGCATGACAGTAAGAGAATTATGC
AGTGCTGCCATAACCATGAGTGATAACACTGCGGCCAACTTACTTCTGACAACGATCGGAGGACCGAAGG
AGCTAACCGCTTTTTTGCACAACATGGGGGATCATGTAACTCGCCTTGATCGTTGGGAACCGGAGCTGAA
TGAAGCCATACCAAACGACGAGCGTGACACCACGATGCCTGTAGCAATGGCAACAACGTTGCGCAAACTA
TTAACTGGCGAACTACTTACTCTAGCTTCCCGGCAACAATTAATAGACTGGATGGAGGCGGATAAAGTTG
CAGGACCACTTCTGCGCTCGGCCCTTCCGGCTGGCTGGTTTATTGCTGATAAATCTGGAGCCGGTGAGCG
TGGGTCTCGCGGTATCATTGCAGCACTGGGGCCAGATGGTAAGCCCTCCCGTATCGTAGTTATCTACACG
ACGGGGAGTCAGGCAACTATGGATGAACGAAATAGACAGATCGCTGAGATAGGTGCCTCACTGATTAAGC
ATTGGTAACTGTCAGACCAAGTTTACTCATATATACTTTAGATTGATT
[125 nt withheld, positions 5089-5213]
C
[141 nt withheld, positions 5215-5355]
CCTTTGACGTTGGAGTCCACGTTCTTT
[37 nt withheld, positions 5383-5419]
ACCCTATCTCGGGCTATTCTTTTGATTTATAAGGGATTTTGCCGATTTCGGCCTATTGGTTAAAAAATGA
GCTGATTTAACAAAAATTTAACGCGAATTTTAACAAAATATTAACGTTTACAATTTAAAAGGATCTAGGT
GAAGATCCTTTTTGATAATCTCATGACCAAAATCCCTTAACGTGAGTTTTCGTTCCACTGAGCGTCAGAC
CCCGTAGAAAAGATCAAAGGATCTTCTTGAGATCCTTTTTTTCTGCGCGTAATCTGCTGCTTGCAAACAA
AAAAACCACCGCTACCAGCGGTGGTTTGTTTGCCGGATCAAGAGCTACCAACTCTTTTTCCGAAGGTAAC
TGGCTTCAGCAGAGCGCAGATACCAAATACTGTCCTTCTAGTGTAGCCGTAGTTAGGCCACCACTTCAAG
AACTCTGTAGCACCGCCTACATACCTCGCTCTGCTAATCCTGTTACCAGTGGCTGCTGCCAGTGGCGATA
AGTCGTGTCTTACCGGGTTGGACTCAAGACGATAGTTACCGGATAAGGCGCAGCGGTCGGGCTGAACGGG
GGGTTCGTGCACACAGCCCAGCTTGGAGCGAACGACCTACACCGAACTGAGATACCTACAGCGTGAGCTA
TGAGAAAGCGCCACGCTTCCCGAAGGGAGAAAGGCGGACAGGTATCCGGTAAGCGGCAGGGTCGGAACAG
GAGAGCGCACGAGGGAGCTTCCAGGGGGAAACGCCTGGTATCTTTATAGTCCTGTCGGGTTTCGCCACCT
CTGACTTGAGCGTCGATTTTTGTGATGCTCGTCAGGGGGGCGGAGCCTATGGAAAAACGCCAGCAACGCG
GCCTTTTTACGGTTCCTGGCCTTTTGCTGGCCTTTTGCTCACATGTTCTTTCCTGCGTTATCCCCTGATT
CTG
